Addgene plasmid #111254: pSW002-Pc-TorA(sp)-mTurquoise2
Purpose: Broad host-range bacterial expression vector with constitutive Pc promoter followed by E. coli TorA signal peptide in frame with mTurquoise2 (codon optimized for P. fluorescens); export to periplasm
Depositing lab: Rosemarie Wilton. Depositing organization: Argonne National Laboratory. Publication: A New Suite of Plasmid Vectors for Fluorescence-Based Imaging of Root Colonizing Pseudomonads. Wilton R, Ahrendt AJ, Shinde S, Sholto-Douglas DJ, Johnson JL, Brennan MB, Kemner KM. Front Plant Sci. 2018 Feb 1;8:2242. doi: 10.3389/fpls.2017.02242. eCollection 2017. PubMed 29449848.
Backbone
  Vector backbone: pME6031
  Backbone manufacturer: Dieter Haas; obtained from Culture Collection of Switzerland
  Total vector size (bp): 9352
  Vector type: Bacterial Expression
Growth in bacteria
  Bacterial resistance: Tetracycline, 10 μg/mL
  Growth temperature: 37°C
  Growth strain: DH5alpha
  Copy number: Low Copy
Gene/Insert
  Gene/Insert name: TorA(sp)-mTurquoise2
  Species: Synthetic
  Mutation: mTurquoise2 is codon optimized for expression in P. fluorescens
  Promoter: Pc
  Cloning method: Restriction Enzyme; 5′ cloning site NA (unknown if destroyed); 3′ cloning site NA (unknown if destroyed)
  Sequencing primers: 5′ NA
Terms and licenses: Academic/Nonprofit Terms; Industry Terms: Not Available to Industry
How to cite: pSW002-Pc-TorA(sp)-mTurquoise2 was a gift from Rosemarie Wilton (Addgene plasmid # 111254 ; http://n2t.net/addgene:111254 ; RRID:Addgene_111254)
