[The description below was written by a language model from this plasmid's Addgene catalogue record and pLannotate feature annotations shown in this document.]
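Description:
pSW002-Pc-TorA(sp)-mTurquoise2 is a 9,352 bp broad host-range bacterial expression plasmid built on the pME6031 backbone and designed for fluorescent labelling of pseudomonads. It is a shuttle vector with two replication systems. The pVS1 module (oriV, the RepA replication protein and the StaA stability protein) supports stable maintenance in Pseudomonas. A p15A origin allows propagation in E. coli, where the plasmid is recorded as low copy. Selection is by tetracycline, through the tetA efflux gene (TcR) and its divergently oriented TetR regulator. The feature table also lists short fragments of β-lactamase, a kanamycin phosphotransferase, a Tn903 transposition protein, an RSF origin and the pBR322 bom site. All are annotated as partial, so they appear to be non-functional remnants of the backbone's construction rather than usable markers.

The payload lies on the reverse strand. The constitutive Pc promoter drives an open reading frame in which the E. coli TorA signal peptide is fused in frame to mTurquoise2, a monomeric cyan fluorescent protein derived from Aequorea victoria and here codon optimized for P. fluorescens. A bacteriophage T7 gene 10 ribosome binding site is annotated upstream of the coding region. Neither the Pc promoter nor the TorA leader is annotated as its own feature. The gap between the ribosome binding site and the mTurquoise2 coding sequence is consistent with the position of the signal peptide. A small integrase gene fragment sits beyond the 3′ end of the reporter gene.

TorA is a classic twin-arginine translocation (Tat) leader, which exports folded proteins across the inner membrane, so the fluorescent protein is directed to the periplasm as the record states. The plasmid belongs to a suite of vectors made for fluorescence imaging of root-colonizing pseudomonads. Constitutive expression and the stable pVS1 replicon suit it to tracking labelled cells.
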