Features (pLannotate 1.2.2; 15 found; start..end, strand, type, name):
    218..619     +  CDS            Y4CG_SINFN (fragment): Protein inferred from homology: Swiss-Prot protein existence level 3. From Sinorhizobium fredii (strain NBRC 101917 / NGR234).
   1179..1808    +  CDS            pVS1 StaA: stability protein from the Pseudomonas plasmid pVS1 (Heeb et al., 2000)
   2237..3310    +  CDS            pVS1 RepA: replication protein from the Pseudomonas plasmid pVS1 (Heeb et al., 2000)
   3376..3570    +  rep_origin     pVS1 oriV: origin of replication for the Pseudomonas plasmid pVS1 (Heeb et al., 2000)
   3800..4113    +  CDS            bla(M) (fragment): β-lactamase lacking the signal sequence; bla(M); allows cytosolic expression of β-lactamase
   4279..4824    +  rep_origin     p15A ori: Plasmids containing the medium-copy-number p15A origin of replication can be propagated in E. coli cells that contain a second plasmid with the ColE1 origin.
   4912..4967    +  rep_origin     RSF ori (fragment): Plasmids containing the RSF 1030 origin of replication can be propagated in E. coli cells that contain additional plasmids with compatible origins.
   5066..5092    -  misc_feature   bom (fragment): basis of mobility region from pBR322
   5275..5412    -  CDS            int (fragment): INT2_ECOLX - Protein inferred from homology: Swiss-Prot protein existence level 3. Putative integrase believed to be involved in the insertion of antibiotic resistance genes into plasmids and transposons. From Escherichia coli.
   5478..6188    -  CDS            mTurquoise2: mTurquoise2 is a basic (constitutively fluorescent) cyan fluorescent protein published in 2012, derived from Aequorea victoria. It is reported to be a rapidly-maturing monomer with very low acid sensitivity.
   6328..6350    -  RBS            RBS: efficient ribosome binding site from bacteriophage T7 gene 10 (Olins and Rangwala, 1989)
   6629..6894    +  CDS            KanR (fragment): aminoglycoside phosphotransferase; aph(3')-Ia; confers resistance to kanamycin
   7035..7181    +  CDS            TRA2_ECOLX (fragment): Protein predicted: Swiss-Prot protein existence level 4. Required for transposition of transposon Tn903. From Escherichia coli.
   7354..8004    -  CDS            TetR: tetracycline resistance regulatory protein; tetR
   8110..9309    +  CDS            TcR: tetracycline efflux protein; tetA; confers resistance to tetracycline
>Addgene plasmid #111254 | pSW002-Pc-TorA(sp)-mTurquoise2 | addgene full sequence | sequence record 215265 | Addgene NGS Result
GATCCAACCCCTCCGCTGCTATAGTGCAGTCGGCTTCTGACGTTCAGTGCAGCCGTCTTCTGAAAACGAC
ATGTCGCACAAGTCCTAAGTTACGCGACAGGCTGCCGCCCTGCCCTTTTCCTGGCGTTTTCTTGTCGCGT
GTTTTAGTCGCATAAAGTAGAATACTTGCGACTAGAACCGGAGACATTACGCCATGAACAAGAGCGCCGC
CGCTGGCCTGCTGGGCTATGCCCGCGTCAGCACCGACGACCAGGACTTGACCAACCAACGGGCCGAACTG
CACGCGGCCGGCTGCACCAAGCTGTTTTCCGAGAAGATCACCGGCACCAGGCGCGACCGCCCGGAGCTGG
CCAGGATGCTTGACCACCTACGCCCTGGCGACGTTGTGACAGTGACCAGGCTAGACCGCCTGGCCCGCAG
CACCCGCGACCTACTGGACATTGCCGAGCGCATCCAGGAGGCCGGCGCGGGCCTGCGTAGCCTGGCAGAG
CCGTGGGCCGACACCACCACGCCGGCCGGCCGCATGGTGTTGACCGTGTTCGCCGGCATTGCCGAGTTCG
AGCGTTCCCTAATCATCGACCGCACCCGGAGCGGGCGCGAGGCCGCCAAGGCCCGAGGCGTGAAGTTTGG
CCCCCGCCCTACCCTCACCCCGGCACAGATCGCGCACGCCCGCGAGCTGATCGACCAGGAAGGCCGCACC
GTGAAAGAGGCGGCTGCACTGCTTGGCGTGCATCGCTCGACCCTGTACCGCGCACTTGAGCGCAGCGAGG
AAGTGACGCCCACCGAGGCCAGGCGGCGCGGTGCCTTCCGTGAGGACGCATTGACCGAGGCCGACGCCCT
GGCAGCCGCCGAGAATGAACGCCAAGAGGAACAAGCATGAAACCGCACCAGGACGGCCAGGACGAACCGT
TTTTCATTACCGAAGAGATCGAGGCGGAGATGATCGCGGCCGGGTACGTGTTCGAGCCGCCCGCGCACGT
CTCAACCGTGCGGCTGCATGAAATCCTGGCCGGTTTGTCTGATGCCAAGCTGGCGGCCTGGCCGGCCAGC
TTGGCCGCTGAAGAAACCGAGCGCCGCCGTCTAAAAAGGTGATGTGTATTTGAGTAAAACAGCTTGCGTC
ATGCGGTCGCTGCGTATATGATGCGATGAGTAAATAAACAAATACGCAAGGGGAACGCATGAAGGTTATC
GCTGTACTTAACCAGAAAGGCGGGTCAGGCAAGACGACCATCGCAACCCATCTAGCCCGCGCCCTGCAAC
TCGCCGGGGCCGATGTTCTGTTAGTCGATTCCGATCCCCAGGGCAGTGCCCGCGATTGGGCGGCCGTGCG
GGAAGATCAACCGCTAACCGTTGTCGGCATCGACCGCCCGACGATTGACCGCGACGTGAAGGCCATCGGC
CGGCGCGACTTCGTAGTGATCGACGGAGCGCCCCAGGCGGCGGACTTGGCTGTGTCCGCGATCAAGGCAG
CCGACTTCGTGCTGATTCCGGTGCAGCCAAGCCCTTACGACATATGGGCCACCGCCGACCTGGTGGAGCT
GGTTAAGCAGCGCATTGAGGTCACGGATGGAAGGCTACAAGCGGCCTTTGTCGTGTCGCGGGCGATCAAA
GGCACGCGCATCGGCGGTGAGGTTGCCGAGGCGCTGGCCGGGTACGAGCTGCCCATTCTTGAGTCCCGTA
TCACGCAGCGCGTGAGCTACCCAGGCACTGCCGCCGCCGGCACAACCGTTCTTGAATCAGAACCCGAGGG
CGACGCTGCCCGCGAGGTCCAGGCGCTGGCCGCTGAAATTAAATCAAAACTCATTTGAGTTAATGAGGTA
AAGAGAAAATGAGCAAAAGCACAAACACGCTAAGTGCCGGCCGTCCGAGCGCACGCAGCAGCAAGGCTGC
AACGTTGGCCAGCCTGGCAGACACGCCAGCCATGAAGCGGGTCAACTTTCAGTTGCCGGCGGAGGATCAC
ACCAAGCTGAAGATGTACGCGGTACGCCAAGGCAAGACCATTACCGAGCTGCTATCTGAATACATCGCGC
AGCTACCAGAGTAAATGAGCAAATGAATAAATGAGTAGATGAATTTTAGCGGCTAAAGGAGGCGGCATGG
AAAATCAAGAACAACCAGGCACCGACGCCGTGGAATGCCCCATGTGTGGAGGAACGGGCGGTTGGCCAGG
CGTAAGCGGCTGGGTTGTCTGCCGGCCCTGCAATGGCACTGGAACCCCCAAGCCCGAGGAATCGGCGTGA
GCGGTCGCAAACCATCCGGCCCGGTACAAATCGGCGCGGCGCTGGGTGATGACCTGGTGGAGAAGTTGAA
GGCCGCGCAGGCCGCCCAGCGGCAACGCATCGAGGCAGAAGCACGCCCCGGTGAATCGTGGCAAGCAGCC
GCTGATCGAATCCGCAAAGAATCCCGGCAACCGCCGGCAGCCGGTGCGCCGTCGATTAGGAAGCCGCCCA
AGGGCGACGAGCAACCAGATTTTTTCGTTCCGATGCTCTATGACGTGGGCACCCGCGATAGTCGCAGCAT
CATGGACGTGGCCGTTTTCCGTCTGTCGAAGCGTGACCGACGAGCTGGCGAGGTGATCCGCTACGAGCTT
CCAGACGGGCACGTAGAGGTTTCCGCAGGGCCGGCCGGCATGGCCAGTGTGTGGGATTACGACCTGGTAC
TGATGGCGGTTTCCCATCTAACCGAATCCATGAACCGATACCGGGAAGGGAAGGGAGACAAGCCCGGCCG
CGTGTTCCGTCCACACGTTGCGGACGTACTCAAGTTCTGCCGGCGAGCCGATGGCGGAAAGCAGAAAGAC
GACCTGGTAGAAACCTGCATTCGGTTAAACACCACGCACGTTGCCATGCAGCGTACGAAGAAGGCCAAGA
ACGGCCGCCTGGTGACGGTATCCGAGGGTGAAGCCTTGATTAGCCGCTACAAGATCGTAAAGAGCGAAAC
CGGGCGGCCGGAGTACATCGAGATCGAGCTAGCTGATTGGATGTACCGCGAGATCACAGAAGGCAAGAAC
CCGGACGTGCTGACGGTTCACCCCGATTACTTTTTGATCGATCCCGGCATCGGCCGTTTTCTCTACCGCC
TGGCACGCCGCGCCGCAGGCAAGGCAGAAGCCAGATGGTTGTTCAAGACGATCTACGAACGCAGTGGCAG
CGCCGGAGAGTTCAAGAAGTTCTGTTTCACCGTGCGCAAGCTGATCGGGTCAAATGACCTGCCGGAGTAC
GATTTGAAGGAGGAGGCGGGGCAGGCTGGCCCGATCCTAGTCATGCGCTACCGCAACCTGATCGAGGGCG
AAGCATCCGCCGGTTCCTAATGTACGGAGCAGATGCTAGGGCAAATTGCCCTAGCAGGGGAAAAAGGTCG
AAAAGGTCTCTTTCCTGTGGATAGCACGTACATTGGGAACCCAAAGCCGTACATTGGGAACCGGAACCCG
TACATTGGGAACCCAAAGCCGTACATTGGGAACCGGTCACACATGTAAGTGACTGATATAAAAGAGAAAA
AAGGCGATTTTTCCGCCTAAAACTCTTTAAAACTTATTAAAACTCTTAAAACCCGCCTGGCCTGTGCATA
ACTGTCTGGCCAGCGCACAGCCGAAGAGCTGCAAAAAGCGCCTACCCTTCGGTCGCTGCGCTCCCTACGC
CCCGCCGCTTCGCGTCGGCCTATCGCGGCCGATGGCCGCTCAAAAATGGCTGGCCTACGGCCAGGCAATC
TACCAGGGCGCGGACAAGCCGCGCCGTCGCCACTCGACCGCCGGCGCTGAGGTCTGCCTCGTGAAGAAGG
TGTTGCTGACTCATACCAGGCAATGGCAACAACGTTGCGCAAACTATTAACTGGCGAACTACTTACTCTA
GCTTCCCGGCAACAATTAATAGACTGGATGGAGGCGGATAAAGTTGCAGGACCACTTCTGCGCTCGGCCC
TTCCGGCTGGCTGGTTTATTGCTGATAAATCTGGAGCCGGTGAGCGTGGGTCTCGCGGTATCATTGCAGC
ACTGGGGCCAGATGGTAAGCCCTCCCGTATCGTAGTTATCTACACGACGGGGAGTCAGGCAACTATGGAT
GAACGAAATAGACAGATCGCTGAGATAGGTGCCTCACTGATTAAGCATTGGTAACTGTCAGACCAAGTTT
ACTCATATATACTTTAGATTGATTTAAAACTTCATTTTTAATTTAAAAGGATCTAGGTGAAGATCCTTTT
TGATAATCTCATGACCAAAATCCCTTAACGTGAGTTTTCGTTCCACTGAGCGTCAGACCCCTTAATAAGA
TGATCTTCTTGAGATCGTTTTGGTCTGCGCGTAATCTCTTGCTCTGAAAACGAAAAAACCGCCTTGCAGG
GCGGTTTTTCGAAGGTTCTCTGAGCTACCAACTCTTTGAACCGAGGTAACTGGCTTGGAGGAGCGCAGTC
ACCAAAACTTGTCCTTTCAGTTTAGCCTTAACCGGCGCATGACTTCAAGACTAACTCCTCTAAATCAATT
ACCAGTGGCTGCTGCCAGTGGTGCTTTTGCATGTCTTTCCGGGTTGGACTCAAGACGATAGTTACCGGAT
AAGGCGCAGCGGTCGGACTGAACGGGGGGTTCGTGCATACAGTCCAGCTTGGAGCGAACTGCCTACCCGG
AACTGAGTGTCAGGCGTGGAATGAGACAAACGCGGCCATAACAGCGGAATGACACCGGTAAACCGAAAGG
CAGGAACAGGAGAGCGCACGAGGGAGCCGCCAGGGGGAAACGCCTGGTATCTTTATAGTCCTGTCGGGTT
TCGCCACCACTGATTTGAGCGTCAGATTTCGTGATGCTTGTCAGGGGGGCGGAGCCTATGGAAAAACGGC
TTTGCCGCGGCCCTCTCACTTCCCTGTTAAGTATCTTCCTGGCATCTTCCAGGAAATCTCCGCCCCGTTC
GTAAGCCATTTCCGCTCGCCGCAGTCGAACGACCGAGCGTAGCGAGTCAGTGAGCGAGGAAGCGGAATAT
ATCCTGTATCACATATTCTGCTGACGCACCGGTGCAGCCTTTTTTCTCCTGCCACATGAAGCACTTCACT
GACACCCTCATCAGTGCCAACATAGTAAGCCAGTATACACTCCGCTAGCGCTGAGGTCTGCCTCGTGAAG
AAGGTGTTGCTGACTCATACCAGGTAGTCCGAGGAGCTTTATGCTTGTAAACCGTTTTGTGAAAAAATTT
TTAAAATAAAAAAGGGGACCTCTAGGGTCCCCAATTAATTAGTAATATAATCTATTAAAGGTCATTCAAA
AGGTCATCCACCGGATCAATTCCCCTGCTCGCGCAGGCTGGGTGCCAAGCTCTCGGGTAACATCAAGGCC
CGATCCTTGGAGCCCTTGCCCTCCCGCACGATGATCGTGCCGTGATCGAAATCCAGATCCTTGACCCGCA
GTTGCAAACCCTCACTGATCCGCTAGTCCGAGGCCTCGAGATGCTTAAAGCTTAGTGATGGTGATGATGA
TGTGCGGCCGCTTACGCCTTGTACAGCTCGTCCATGCCCAGGGTGATGCCGGCCGCGGTCACGAACTCCA
GCAGAACCATGTGGTCGCGTTTTTCGTTAGGATCTTTACTGAGTTTACTTTGGGTGGAGAGGTAATGGTT
GTCAGGCAGCAGAACGGGGCCGTCGCCGATGGGGGTATTTTGTTGATAATGGTCTGCGAGTTGAACACCG
CCGTCTTCGATATTATGGCGGATTTTAAAATTAGCTTTGATGCCGTTTTTCTGTTTGTCAGCGGTGATGT
AAACGTTGTCGGAGAAATAGTTGTATTCGAGTTTGTGGCCCAGGATGTTACCGTCTTCCTTAAAATCAAT
GCCCTTCAGTTCGATGCGGTTGACCAGGGTATCGCCTTCGAATTTCACTTCGGCCCGAGTTTTGTAGTTG
CCGTCGTCTTTGAAGAAAATGGTGCGTTCTTGAACATAGCCTTCTGGCATGGCGCTTTTGAAGAAATCGT
GTTGTTTCATATGGTCGGGGTAACGGGCAAAGCATTGGACGCCCCAGCTCAAGGTGGTCACGAGGGTAGG
CCAAGGAACAGGGAGTTTGCCGGTAGTGCAGATAAATTTCAGGGTCAGTTTGCCGTAAGTTGCATCGCCC
TCGCCTTCGCCGCTCACGGAAAATTTATGGCCATTCACGTCGCCATCGAGTTCCACGAGGATTGGCACAA
CGCCGGTAAAGAGCTCTTCGCCCTTGGAATTCGCCGCTTGCGCCGCAGTCGCACGTCGCGGCGTTAACAA
TGACGGCCCCAGCATCCCGGCGACGGTTAAGCCGCCGAGTTGTGCCAGAAAACGCCGACGTGATGCCTGA
AAGAGATCGTTATTGTTCATATGTATATCTCCTTCTTAAAGTTAAACAAAATTATTTCTTGAACGGGTTC
GCTACCTGCATTACAGCCTACAGACCGAGAAGGCTTATGTCTACTGGGCCAAGGCATTTGTGTTGTGGAC
GGCCCGCAGCCTTGGTGGGTTTCGACATCCGCGCGAAATGGGGCAAGCTGAAGTCGAGGGTTTTCTGACC
ATGCTCGCCACCGAGAAGCAAGTGGCGCCGGCCACCCACCGGCAGGCGCTCAACGCGCTGTTGTTCTTGT
ATCGGCAACGCGTCGACGTCATATGGATCCGATATCGCCGTGGCGGCCAGCTTTTGCCATTCTCACCGGA
TTCAGTCGTCACTCATGGTGATTTCTCACTTGATAACCTTATTTTTGACGAGGGGAAATTAATAGGTTGT
ATTGATGTTGGACGAGTCGGAATCGCAGACCGATACCAGGATCTTGCCATCCTATGGAACTGCCTCGGTG
AGTTTTCTCCTTCATTACAGAAACGGCTTTTTCAAAAATATGGTATTGATAATCCTGATATGAATAAATT
GCAGTTTCATTTGATGCTCGATGAGTTTTTCTAATCAGAATTGGTTAATTGGTTGTAACACTGGCAGAGC
ATTACGCTGACTTGACGGGACGGCGGCTTTGTTGAATAAATCGAACTTTTGCTGAGTTGAAGGATCAGAT
CACGCATCTTCCCGACAACGCAGACCGTTCCGTGGCAAAGCAAAAGTTCAAAATCACCAACTGGTCCACC
TACAACAAAGCTCTCATCAACCGTGGCTCCCTCACTTTCTGGCTGGATGATGGGGCGATTCAGGCCTGGT
ATGAGTCAGCAACACCTTCTTCACGAGGCAGACCTCAGCGCCAGAAGGCCGCCAGAGAGGCCGAGCGCGG
CCGTGAGGCTTGGACGCTAGGGCAGGGCATGAAAAAGCCCGTAGCGGGCTGCTACGGGCGTCTGACGCGG
TGGAAAGGGGGAGGGGATGTTGTCTACATGGCTCTGCTGTAGTGAGTGGGTTGCGCTCCGGCAGCGGTCC
TGATCAATCGTCACCCTTTCTCGGTCCTTCAACGTTCCTGACAACGAGCCTCCTTTTCGCCAATCCATCG
ACAATCACCGCGAGTCCCTGCTCGAACGCTGCGTCCGGACCGGCTTCGTCGAAGGCGTCTATCGCGGCCC
GCAACAGCGGCGAGAGCGGAGCCTGTTCAACGGTGCCGCCGCGCTCGCCGGCATCGCTGTCGCCGGCCTG
CTCCTCAAGCACGGCCCCAACAGTGAAGTAGCTGATTGTCATCAGCGCATTGACGGCGTCCCCGGCCGAA
AAACCCGCCTCGCAGAGGAAGCGAAGCTGCGCGTCGGCCGTTTCCATCTGCGGTGCGCCCGGTCGCGTGC
CGGCATGGATGCGCGCGCCATCGCGGTAGGCGAGCAGCGCCTGCCTGAAGCTGCGGGCATTCCCGATCAG
AAATGAGCGCCAGTCGTCGTCGGCTCTCGGCACCGAATGCGTATGATTCTCCGCCAGCATGGCTTCGGCC
AGTGCGTCGAGCAGCGCCCGCTTGTTCCTGAAGTGCCAGTAAAGCGCCGGCTGCTGAACCCCCAACCGTT
CCGCCAGTTTGCGTGTCGTCAGACCGTCTACGCCGACCTCGTTCAACAGGTCCAGGGCGGCACGGATCAC
TGTATTCGGCTGCAACTTTGTCATGCTTGACACTTTATCACTGATAAACATAATATGTCCACCAACTTAT
CAGTGATAAAGAATCCGCGCGTTCAATCGGACCAGCGGAGGCTGGTCCGGAGGCCAGACGTGAAACCCAA
CATACCCCTGATCGTAATTCTGAGCACTGTCGCGCTCGACGCTGTCGGCATCGGCCTGATTATGCCGGTG
CTGCCGGGCCTCCTGCGCGATCTGGTTCACTCGAACGACGTCACCGCCCACTATGGCATTCTGCTGGCGC
TGTATGCGTTGGTGCAATTTGCCTGCGCACCTGTGCTGGGCGCGCTGTCGGATCGTTTCGGGCGGCGGCC
AATCTTGCTCGTCTCGCTGGCCGGCGCCACTGTCGACTACGCCATCATGGCGACAGCGCCTTTCCTTTGG
GTTCTCTATATCGGGCGGATCGTGGCCGGCATCACCGGGGCGACTGGGGCGGTAGCCGGCGCTTATATTG
CCGATATCACTGATGGCGATGAGCGCGCGCGGCACTTCGGCTTCATGAGCGCCTGTTTCGGGTTCGGGAT
GGTCGCGGGACCTGTGCTCGGTGGGCTGATGGGCGGTTTCTCCCCCCACGCTCCGTTCTTCGCCGCGGCA
GCCTTGAACGGCCTCAATTTCCTGACGGGCTGTTTCCTTTTGCCGGAGTCGCACAAAGGCGAACGCCGGC
CGTTACGCCGGGAGGCTCTCAACCCGCTCGCTTCGTTCCGGTGGGCCCGGGGCATGACCGTCGTCGCCGC
CCTGATGGCGGTCTTCTTCATCATGCAACTTGTCGGACAGGTGCCGGCCGCGCTTTGGGTCATTTTCGGC
GAGGATCGCTTTCACTGGGACGCGACCACGATCGGCATTTCGCTTGCCGCATTTGGCATTCTGCATTCAC
TCGCCCAGGCAATGATCACCGGCCCTGTAGCCGCCCGGCTCGGCGAAAGGCGGGCACTCATGCTCGGAAT
GATTGCCGACGGCACAGGCTACATCCTGCTTGCCTTCGCGACACGGGGATGGATGGCGTTCCCGATCATG
GTCCTGCTTGCTTCGGGTGGCATCGGAATGCCGGCGCTGCAAGCAATGTTGTCCAGGCAGGTGGATGAGG
AACGTCAGGGGCAGCTGCAAGGCTCACTGGCGGCGCTCACCAGCCTGACCTCGATCGTCGGACCCCTCCT
CTTCACGGCGATCTATGCGGCTTCTATAACAACGTGGAACGGGTGGGCATGGATTGCAGGCGCTGCCCTC
TACTTGCTCTGCCTGCCGGCGCTGCGTCGCGGGCTTTGGAGCGGCGCAGGGCAACGAGCCGATCGCTGAT
CGTGGAAACGATAGGGGCCGCTCTAGTACTAGCTAGAACTAT
